Addgene plasmid #13646: pGEX2T E7 del 79-83
Depositing lab: Karl Munger. Depositing organization: National Cancer Institute (NCI). Publication: The human papillomavirus E7 oncoprotein and the cellular transcription factor E2F bind to separate sites on the retinoblastoma tumor suppressor protein. Wu EW, Clemens KE, Heck DV, Munger K. J Virol. 1993 Apr . 67(4):2402-7. PubMed 8445736.
Backbone
  Vector backbone: pGEX2T
  Backbone manufacturer: Amersham
  Backbone size w/o insert (bp): 4900
  Vector type: Bacterial Expression
Growth in bacteria
  Bacterial resistance: Ampicillin, 100 μg/mL
  Growth temperature: 37°C
  Growth strain: DH5alpha
  Copy number: High Copy
Gene/Insert
  Gene/Insert name: HPV 16 E7 del 79-83 (alt name: HPV 16 E7)
  Species: H. sapiens (human)
  Insert size (bp): 300
  Mutation: del aa 79-83
  GenBank ID: AY089955
  Entrez Gene: E7 (a.k.a. HpV16gp2)
  Tag / fusion protein: GST (N terminal on backbone)
  Cloning method: Restriction Enzyme; 5′ cloning site BamH1 (not destroyed); 3′ cloning site EcoR1 (not destroyed)
  Sequencing primers: 5′ Amersham pGEX 5'; 3′ Amersham pGEX 3'
Terms and licenses: Academic/Nonprofit Terms; Industry Terms: Not Available to Industry
How to cite: pGEX2T E7 del 79-83 was a gift from Karl Munger (Addgene plasmid # 13646 ; http://n2t.net/addgene:13646 ; RRID:Addgene_13646)
