[The description below was written by a language model from this plasmid's Addgene catalogue record and pLannotate feature annotations shown in this document.]
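Description:
pGEX2T E7 del 79-83 is a bacterial expression plasmid built on the pGEX2T backbone for producing a mutant human papillomavirus type 16 E7 oncoprotein as a glutathione S-transferase fusion in E. coli. The sequenced plasmid is about 5.2 kb. It replicates from a high-copy ColE1/pMB1-type origin and is selected with ampicillin through the β-lactamase gene and its own promoter. The feature table also shows remnants typical of this vector family: short rop and bom fragments from pBR322, a lac promoter/operator with a lacZα fragment, and a small piece of an E. coli chromosomal gene. None of these contribute to the expression cassette.

Expression is driven by the strong hybrid tac promoter followed by a lac operator. The plasmid carries its own lacI gene, so transcription is held off by lac repressor and switched on with IPTG. The open reading frame begins with the Schistosoma japonicum GST, supplied by the backbone at the N terminus. It continues into the roughly 300 bp E7 insert, cloned between BamHI and EcoRI sites that are both retained. The E7 coding sequence carries a deletion of amino acids 79–83, consistent with its annotation as an E7 fragment. The catalogue lists the species as human, although the gene is of viral origin.

The GST moiety allows affinity capture of the fusion protein on glutathione resin, making the construct suited to purification and pull-down style binding assays. The associated publication concerns how E7 and the cellular factor E2F bind separate sites on the retinoblastoma tumour suppressor protein. This suggests the deletion mutant was used to map E7 regions relevant to that interaction, but the record does not state the specific effect of the deletion.
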