Features (pLannotate 1.2.2; 17 found; start..end, strand, type, name):
      1..29      +  promoter       tac promoter: strong E. coli promoter; hybrid between the trp and lac UV5 promoters
     37..53      +  protein_bind   lac operator: The lac repressor binds to the lac operator to inhibit transcription in E. coli. This inhibition can be relieved by adding lactose or isopropyl-β-D-thiogalactopyranoside (IPTG). lac repressor encoded by lacI
     76..729     +  CDS            GST26_SCHJA: Experimental evidence at protein level: Swiss-Prot protein existence level 1. GST isoenzymes appear to play a central role in the parasite detoxification system. Other functions are also suspected including a role in increasing the solubility of haematin in the parasite gut. From Schistosoma japonicum (Blood fluke).
    757..1035    +  CDS            E7 (fragment): VE7_HPV16 - Experimental evidence at protein level: Swiss-Prot protein existence level 1. Plays a role in viral genome replication by driving entry of quiescent cells into the cell cycle. Stimulation of progression from G1 to S phase allows the virus to efficiently use the cellular DNA replicating machinery to achieve viral genome replication. E7 protein has both transforming and trans-activating activities. Induces the disassembly of the E2F1 transcription factor from RB1, with subsequent transcriptional activation of E2F1-regulated S-phase genes. Interferes with host histone deacetylation me
   1064..1103    +  CDS            rop (fragment): Rop protein, which maintains plasmids at low copy number; rop
   1205..1245    +  misc_feature   bom (fragment): basis of mobility region from pBR322
   1350..1454    +  promoter       AmpR promoter: bla
   1455..2315    +  CDS            AmpR: β-lactamase; bla; confers resistance to ampicillin, carbenicillin, and related antibiotics
   2486..3074    +  rep_origin     ori: high-copy-number ColE1/pMB1/pBR322/pUC origin of replication
   3260..3311    -  misc_feature   bom (fragment): basis of mobility region from pBR322
   3318..3395    +  promoter       lacI promoter: lacI
   3396..4478    +  CDS            lacI: lac repressor; lacI; The lac repressor binds to the lac operator to inhibit transcription in E. coli. This inhibition can be relieved by adding lactose or isopropyl-β-D-thiogalactopyranoside (IPTG).
   4491..4512    +  protein_bind   CAP binding site: CAP binding activates transcription in the presence of cAMP. E. coli catabolite activator protein
   4527..4557    +  promoter       lac promoter: promoter for the E. coli lac operon
   4565..4581    +  protein_bind   lac operator: The lac repressor binds to the lac operator to inhibit transcription in E. coli. This inhibition can be relieved by adding lactose or isopropyl-β-D-thiogalactopyranoside (IPTG). lac repressor encoded by lacI
   4601..4774    +  CDS            lacZα: LacZα fragment of β-galactosidase; lacZ fragment
   5038..5154    -  CDS            yciV (fragment): RNAAM_ECOLI - Also known as trpH From Escherichia coli (strain K12).
>Addgene plasmid #13646 | pGEX2T E7 del 79-83 | addgene full sequence | sequence record 324605 | Addgene NGS Result
TTGACAATTAATCATCGGCTCGTATAATGTGTGGAATTGTGAGCGGATAACAATTTCACACAGGAAACAG
TATTCATGTCCCCTATACTAGGTTATTGGAAAATTAAGGGCCTTGTGCAACCCACTCGACTTCTTTTGGA
ATATCTTGAAGAAAAATATGAAGAGCATTTGTATGAGCGCGATGAAGGTGATAAATGGCGAAACAAAAAG
TTTGAATTGGGTTTGGAGTTTCCCAATCTTCCTTATTATATTGATGGTGATGTTAAATTAACACAGTCTA
TGGCCATCATACGTTATATAGCTGACAAGCACAACATGTTGGGTGGTTGTCCAAAAGAGCGTGCAGAGAT
TTCAATGCTTGAAGGAGCGGTTTTGGATATTAGATACGGTGTTTCGAGAATTGCATATAGTAAAGACTTT
GAAACTCTCAAAGTTGATTTTCTTAGCAAGCTACCTGAAATGCTGAAAATGTTCGAAGATCGTTTATGTC
ATAAAACATATTTAAATGGTGATCATGTAACCCATCCTGACTTCATGTTGTATGACGCTCTTGATGTTGT
TTTATACATGGACCCAATGTGCCTGGATGCGTTCCCAAAATTAGTTTGTTTTAAAAAACGTATTGAAGCT
ATCCCACAAATTGATAAGTACTTGAAATCCAGCAAGTATATAGCATGGCCTTTGCAGGGCTGGCAAGCCA
CGTTTGGTGGTGGCGACCATCCTCCAAAATCGGATCTGGTTCCGCGTGGATCCACCATGCATGGAGATAC
ACCTACATTGCATGAATATATGTTAGATTTGCAACCAGAGACAACTGATCTCTACTGTTATGAGCAATTA
AATGACAGCTCAGAGGAGGAGGATGAAATAGATGGTCCAGCTGGACAAGCAGAACCGGACAGAGCCCATT
ACAATATTGTAACCTTTTGTTGCAAGTGTGACTCTACGCTTCGGTTGTGCGTACAAAGCACACACGTAGA
CATTCGTACTATGGGCACACTAGGAATTGTGTGCCCCATCTGTTCTCAGAAACCATAAGAATTCATCGTG
ACTGACTGACGATCTGCCTCGCGCGTTTCGGTGATGACGGTGAAAACCTCTGACACATGCAGCTCCCGGA
GACGGTCACAGCTTGTCTGTAAGCGGATGCCGGGAGCAGACAAGCCCGTCAGGGCGCGTCAGCGGGTGTT
GGCGGGTGTCGGGGCGCAGCCATGACCCAGTCACGTAGCGATAGCGGAGTGTATAATTCTTGAAGACGAA
AGGGCCTCGTGATACGCCTATTTTTATAGGTTAATGTCATGATAATAATGGTTTCTTAGACGTCAGGTGG
CACTTTTCGGGGAAATGTGCGCGGAACCCCTATTTGTTTATTTTTCTAAATACATTCAAATATGTATCCG
CTCATGAGACAATAACCCTGATAAATGCTTCAATAATATTGAAAAAGGAAGAGTATGAGTATTCAACATT
TCCGTGTCGCCCTTATTCCCTTTTTTGCGGCATTTTGCCTTCCTGTTTTTGCTCACCCAGAAACGCTGGT
GAAAGTAAAAGATGCTGAAGATCAGTTGGGTGCACGAGTGGGTTACATCGAACTGGATCTCAACAGCGGT
AAGATCCTTGAGAGTTTTCGCCCCGAAGAACGTTTTCCAATGATGAGCACTTTTAAAGTTCTGCTATGTG
GCGCGGTATTATCCCGTGTTGACGCCGGGCAAGAGCAACTCGGTCGCCGCATACACTATTCTCAGAATGA
CTTGGTTGAGTACTCACCAGTCACAGAAAAGCATCTTACGGATGGCATGACAGTAAGAGAATTATGCAGT
GCTGCCATAACCATGAGTGATAACACTGCGGCCAACTTACTTCTGACAACGATCGGAGGACCGAAGGAGC
TAACCGCTTTTTTGCACAACATGGGGGATCATGTAACTCGCCTTGATCGTTGGGAACCGGAGCTGAATGA
AGCCATACCAAACGACGAGCGTGACACCACGATGCCTGCAGCAATGGCAACAACGTTGCGCAAACTATTA
ACTGGCGAACTACTTACTCTAGCTTCCCGGCAACAATTAATAGACTGGATGGAGGCGGATAAAGTTGCAG
GACCACTTCTGCGCTCGGCCCTTCCGGCTGGCTGGTTTATTGCTGATAAATCTGGAGCCGGTGAGCGTGG
GTCTCGCGGTATCATTGCAGCACTGGGGCCAGATGGTAAGCCCTCCCGTATCGTAGTTATCTACACGACG
GGGAGTCAGGCAACTATGGATGAACGAAATAGACAGATCGCTGAGATAGGTGCCTCACTGATTAAGCATT
GGTAACTGTCAGACCAAGTTTACTCATATATACTTTAGATTGATTTAAAACTTCATTTTTAATTTAAAAG
GATCTAGGTGAAGATCCTTTTTGATAATCTCATGACCAAAATCCCTTAACGTGAGTTTTCGTTCCACTGA
GCGTCAGACCCCGTAGAAAAGATCAAAGGATCTTCTTGAGATCCTTTTTTTCTGCGCGTAATCTGCTGCT
TGCAAACAAAAAAACCACCGCTACCAGCGGTGGTTTGTTTGCCGGATCAAGAGCTACCAACTCTTTTTCC
GAAGGTAACTGGCTTCAGCAGAGCGCAGATACCAAATACTGTCCTTCTAGTGTAGCCGTAGTTAGGCCAC
CACTTCAAGAACTCTGTAGCACCGCCTACATACCTCGCTCTGCTAATCCTGTTACCAGTGGCTGCTGCCA
GTGGCGATAAGTCGTGTCTTACCGGGTTGGACTCAAGACGATAGTTACCGGATAAGGCGCAGCGGTCGGG
CTGAACGGGGGGTTCGTGCACACAGCCCAGCTTGGAGCGAACGACCTACACCGAACTGAGATACCTACAG
CGTGAGCTATGAGAAAGCGCCACGCTTCCCGAAGGGAGAAAGGCGGACAGGTATCCGGTAAGCGGCAGGG
TCGGAACAGGAGAGCGCACGAGGGAGCTTCCAGGGGGAAACGCCTGGTATCTTTATAGTCCTGTCGGGTT
TCGCCACCTCTGACTTGAGCGTCGATTTTTGTGATGCTCGTCAGGGGGGCGGAGCCTATGGAAAAACGCC
AGCAACGCGGCCTTTTTACGGTTCCTGGCCTTTTGCTGGCCTTTTGCTCACATGTTCTTTCCTGCGTTAT
CCCCTGATTCTGTGGATAACCGTATTACCGCCTTTGAGTGAGCTGATACCGCTCGCCGCAGCCGAACGAC
CGAGCGCAGCGAGTCAGTGAGCGAGGAAGCGGAAGAGCGCCTGATGCGGTATTTTCTCCTTACGCATCTG
TGCGGTATTTCACACCGCATAAATTCCGACACCATCGAATGGCGCAAAACCTTTCGCGGTATGGCATGAT
AGCGCCCGGAAGAGAGTCAATTCAGGGTGGTGAATGTGAAACCAGTAACGTTATACGATGTCGCAGAGTA
TGCCGGTGTCTCTTATCAGACCGTTTCCCGCGTGGTGAACCAGGCCAGCCACGTTTCTGCGAAAACGCGG
GAAAAAGTGGAAGCGGCGATGGCGGAGCTGAATTACATTCCCAACCGCGTGGCACAACAACTGGCGGGCA
AACAGTCGTTGCTGATTGGCGTTGCCACCTCCAGTCTGGCCCTGCACGCGCCGTCGCAAATTGTCGCGGC
GATTAAATCTCGCGCCGATCAACTGGGTGCCAGCGTGGTGGTGTCGATGGTAGAACGAAGCGGCGTCGAA
GCCTGTAAAGCGGCGGTGCACAATCTTCTCGCGCAACGCGTCAGTGGGCTGATCATTAACTATCCGCTGG
ATGACCAGGATGCCATTGCTGTGGAAGCTGCCTGCACTAATGTTCCGGCGTTATTTCTTGATGTCTCTGA
CCAGACACCCATCAACAGTATTATTTTCTCCCATGAAGACGGTACGCGACTGGGCGTGGAGCATCTGGTC
GCATTGGGTCACCAGCAAATCGCGCTGTTAGCGGGCCCATTAAGTTCTGTCTCGGCGCGTCTGCGTCTGG
CTGGCTGGCATAAATATCTCACTCGCAATCAAATTCAGCCGATAGCGGAACGGGAAGGCGACTGGAGTGC
CATGTCCGGTTTTCAACAAACCATGCAAATGCTGAATGAGGGCATCGTTCCCACTGCGATGCTGGTTGCC
AACGATCAGATGGCGCTGGGCGCAATGCGCGCCATTACCGAGTCCGGGCTGCGCGTTGGTGCGGATATCT
CGGTAGTGGGATACGACGATACCGAAGACAGCTCATGTTATATCCCGCCGTTAACCACCATCAAACAGGA
TTTTCGCCTGCTGGGGCAAACCAGCGTGGACCGCTTGCTGCAACTCTCTCAGGGCCAGGCGGTGAAGGGC
AATCAGCTGTTGCCCGTCTCACTGGTGAAAAGAAAAACCACCCTGGCGCCCAATACGCAAACCGCCTCTC
CCCGCGCGTTGGCCGATTCATTAATGCAGCTGGCACGACAGGTTTCCCGACTGGAAAGCGGGCAGTGAGC
GCAACGCAATTAATGTAAGTTAGCTCACTCATTAGGCACCCCAGGCTTTACACTTTATGCTTCCGGCTCG
TATGTTGTGTGGAATTGTGAGCGGATAACAATTTCACACAGGAAACAGCTATGACCATGATTACGGATTC
ACTGGCCGTCGTTTTACAACGTCGTGACTGGGAAAACCCTGGCGTTACCCAACTTAATCGCCTTGCAGCA
CATCCCCCTTTCGCCAGCTGGCGTAATAGCGAAGAGGCCCGCACCGATCGCCCTTCCCAACAGTTGCGCA
GCCTGAATGGCGAATGGCGCTTTGCCTGGTTTCCGGCACCAGAAGCGGTGCCGGAAAGCTGGCTGGAGTG
CGATCTTCCTGAGGCCGATACTGTCGTCGTCCCCTCAAACTGGCAGATGCACGGTTACGATGCGCCCATC
TACACCAACGTGACCTATCCCATTACGGTCAATCCGCCGTTTGTTCCCACGGAGAATCCGACGGGTTGTT
ACTCGCTCACATTTAATGTTGATGAAAGCTGGCTACAGGAAGGCCAGACGCGAATTATTTTTGATGGCGT
TGGAATTAGCTTATCGACTGCACGGTGCACCAATGCTTCTGGCGTCAGGCAGCCATCGGAAGCTGTGGTA
TGGCTGTGCAGGTCGTAAATCACTGCATAATTCGTGTCGCTCAAGGCGCACTCCCGTTCTGGATAATGTT
TTTTGCGCCGACATCATAACGGTTCTGGCAAATATTCTGAAATGAGCTG
