>Addgene plasmid #13646 | pGEX2T E7 del 79-83 | depositor partial sequence | sequence record 7724 | Author sequence
ATGCATGGAGATACACCTACATTGCATGAATATATGTTAGATTTGCAACCAGAGACAACTGATCTCTACT
GTTATGAGCAATTAAATGACAGCTCAGAGGAGGAGGATGAAATAGATGGTCCAGCTGGACAAGCAGAACC
GGACAGAGCCCATTACAATATTGTAACCTTTTGTTGCAAGTGTGACTCTACGCTTCGGTTGTGCGTACAA
AGCACACACGTAGACATTCGTACTATGGGCACACTAGGAATTGTGTGCCCCATCTGTTCTCAGAAACCAT
AA
